Addgene plasmid #116197: pHAGE-BRAF-T241P
Purpose: Lentiviral expression of BRAF T241P
Depositing lab: Gordon Mills & Kenneth Scott. Depositing organization: Baylor College of Medicine. Publication: Systematic Functional Annotation of Somatic Mutations in Cancer. Ng PK, Li J, Jeong KJ, Shao S, Chen H, Tsang YH, Sengupta S, Wang Z, Bhavana VH, Tran R, Soewito S, Minussi DC, Moreno D, Kong K, Dogruluk T, Lu H, Gao J, Tokheim C, Zhou DC, Johnson AM, Zeng J, Ip CKM, Ju Z, Wester M, Yu S, Li Y, Vellano CP, Schultz N, Karchin R, Ding L, Lu Y, Cheung LWT, Chen K, Shaw KR, Meric-Bernstam F, Scott KL, Yi S, Sahni N, Liang H, Mills GB. Cancer Cell. 2018 Mar 12;33(3):450-462.e10. doi: 10.1016/j.ccell.2018.01.021. PubMed 29533785.
Backbone
  Vector backbone: pHAGE
  Vector type: Lentiviral
Growth in bacteria
  Bacterial resistance: Ampicillin, 100 μg/mL
  Growth temperature: 37°C
  Growth strain: Stbl3
  Copy number: High Copy
Gene/Insert
  Gene/Insert name: BRAF
  Species: H. sapiens (human)
  Mutation: T241P
  Entrez Gene: BRAF (a.k.a. B-RAF1, B-raf, BRAF-1, BRAF1, NS7, RAFB1)
  Cloning method: Gateway Cloning
Terms and licenses: Academic/Nonprofit Terms; Industry Terms: Not Available to Industry
How to cite: pHAGE-BRAF-T241P was a gift from Gordon Mills & Kenneth Scott (Addgene plasmid # 116197 ; http://n2t.net/addgene:116197 ; RRID:Addgene_116197)
