[The description below was written by a language model from this plasmid's Addgene catalogue record and the feature table of its GenBank file.]
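Description:
pHAGE-BRAF-T241P is a 10.8 kb HIV-1-based lentiviral expression plasmid built on the pHAGE backbone, carrying the human BRAF open reading frame with a T241P substitution. It is propagated in E. coli through a high-copy ColE1/pUC-type origin and selected with ampicillin via the beta-lactamase gene.

The viral portion comprises a full-length HIV-1 LTR at the upstream end (annotated in the feature table as a 3' LTR, though it occupies the 5' position), the Psi packaging signal, the Rev response element for Rev-dependent nuclear export of the genomic RNA, the cPPT/CTS, and a U3-deleted, self-inactivating 3' LTR that silences LTR promoter activity after integration. Between these elements, the human EF-1-alpha promoter with its intron A drives the payload. The BRAF coding sequence is not annotated as a feature. It evidently occupies the interval between the attB1 and attB2 sites left by Gateway recombination, directly after a Kozak consensus. Downstream lie residual T3 and T7 promoters, an attB4 site and a V5 epitope tag. The V5 tag is separated from the insert by these elements, and the record does not state whether it is fused in frame to BRAF. An EMCV IRES then allows translation of puromycin N-acetyltransferase from the same transcript, linking puromycin resistance in transduced cells to expression of the insert, and a WPRE enhances transcript expression.

The construct is intended for packaging into lentiviral particles, with helper functions supplied in trans, for stable constitutive expression of this BRAF variant in mammalian cells. It belongs to a collection made for systematic functional annotation of somatic cancer mutations.
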