LOCUS       Exported 10790 bp ds-DNA circular SYN 12-MAY-2021
DEFINITION  Lentiviral expression of BRAF T241P.
ACCESSION   .
VERSION     .
KEYWORDS    pHAGE-BRAF-T241P
SOURCE      synthetic DNA construct
  ORGANISM  synthetic DNA construct
REFERENCE   1 (bases 1 to 10790)
  AUTHORS   Ng PK, Li J, Jeong KJ, Shao S, Chen H, Tsang YH, Sengupta S, Wang Z,
            Bhavana VH, Tran R, Soewito S, Minussi DC, Moreno D, Kong K,
            Dogruluk T, Lu H, Gao J, Tokheim C, Zhou DC, Johnson AM, Zeng J, Ip
            CKM, Ju Z, Wester M, Yu S, Li Y, Vellano CP, Schultz N, Karchin R,
            Ding L, Lu Y, Cheung LWT, Chen K, Shaw KR, Meric-Bernstam F, Scott
            KL, Yi S, Sahni N, Liang H, Mills GB
  TITLE     Systematic Functional Annotation of Somatic Mutations in Cancer.
  JOURNAL   Cancer Cell. 2018 Mar 12;33(3):450-462.e10. doi:
            10.1016/j.ccell.2018.01.021.
  PUBMED    29533785
REFERENCE   2 (bases 1 to 10790)
  AUTHORS   .
  TITLE     Direct Submission
  JOURNAL   Exported May 12, 2021 from SnapGene Server 1.1.58
            http://www.snapgene.com
FEATURES             Location/Qualifiers
     source          1..10790
                     /organism="synthetic DNA construct"
                     /mol_type="other DNA"
     promoter        19..1197
                     /label=EF-1-alpha promoter
                     /note="strong constitutive promoter for human elongation
                     factor EF-1-alpha"
     intron          250..1188
                     /label=EF-1-alpha intron A
                     /note="intron upstream of the start codon of human
                     EF-1-alpha"
     primer_bind     1145..1165
                     /label=EF1a-F
                     /note="Human elongation factor-1a promoter, forward primer"
     protein_bind    1217..1241
                     /gene="mutant version of attB"
                     /label=attB1
                     /bound_moiety="BP Clonase(TM)"
                     /note="recombination site for the Gateway(R) BP reaction"
     regulatory      1242..1251
                     /regulatory_class="other"
                     /note="vertebrate consensus sequence for strong initiation
                     of translation (Kozak, 1987)"
     protein_bind    complement(3546..3570)
                     /gene="mutant version of attB"
                     /label=attB2
                     /bound_moiety="BP Clonase(TM)"
                     /note="recombination site for the Gateway(R) BP reaction"
     promoter        3578..3596
                     /label=T3 promoter
                     /note="promoter for bacteriophage T3 RNA polymerase"
     primer_bind     complement(3621..3640)
                     /label=T7
                     /note="T7 promoter, forward primer"
     promoter        complement(3622..3640)
                     /label=T7 promoter
                     /note="promoter for bacteriophage T7 RNA polymerase"
     protein_bind    complement(3646..3666)
                     /gene="mutant version of attB"
                     /label=attB4
                     /bound_moiety="BP Clonase(TM)"
                     /note="core recombination site for the Gateway(R) BP
                     reaction"
     CDS             3720..3761
                     /codon_start=1
                     /product="epitope tag from simian virus 5"
                     /label=V5 tag
                     /translation="GKPIPNPLLGLDST"
     misc_feature    3782..4349
                     /label=IRES
                     /note="internal ribosome entry site (IRES) of the
                     encephalomyocarditis virus (EMCV)"
     misc_feature    3799..4351
                     /label=IRES
                     /note="internal ribosome entry site (IRES) of the
                     encephalomyocarditis virus (EMCV)"
     primer_bind     complement(3943..3960)
                     /label=IRES reverse
                     /note="IRES internal ribosome entry site, reverse primer.
                     Also called pCDH-rev"
     primer_bind     4170..4189
                     /label=IRES-F
                     /note="IRES internal ribosome entry site, forward primer"
     CDS             4363..4962
                     /codon_start=1
                     /gene="pac from Streptomyces alboniger"
                     /product="puromycin N-acetyltransferase"
                     /label=PuroR
                     /note="confers resistance to puromycin"
                     /translation="MTEYKPTVRLATRDDVPRAVRTLAAAFADYPATRHTVDPDRHIER
                     VTELQELFLTRVGLDIGKVWVADDGAAVAVWTTPESVEAGAVFAEIGPRMAELSGSRLA
                     AQQQMEGLLAPHRPKEPAWFLATVGVSPDHQGKGLGSAVVLPGVEAAERAGVPAFLETS
                     APRNLPFYERLGFTVTADVEVPEGPRTWCMTRKPGA"
     primer_bind     complement(4363..4382)
                     /label=Puro-R
                     /note="Puromycin resistance gene, reverse primer. Also
                     called puro-variant-R"
     primer_bind     4859..4879
                     /label=Puro-F
                     /note="Puromycin resistance gene, forward primer"
     misc_feature    4976..5564
                     /label=WPRE
                     /note="woodchuck hepatitis virus posttranscriptional
                     regulatory element"
     primer_bind     complement(5029..5049)
                     /label=WPRE-R
                     /note="WPRE, reverse primer"
     CDS             complement(5447..5458)
                     /codon_start=1
                     /product="Factor Xa recognition and cleavage site"
                     /label=Factor Xa site
                     /translation="IEGR"
     LTR             5639..5872
                     /label=3' LTR (Delta-U3)
                     /note="self-inactivating 3' long terminal repeat (LTR) from
                     HIV-1"
     primer_bind     complement(5991..6009)
                     /label=pBRforEco
                     /note="pBR322 vectors, upsteam of EcoRI site, forward
                     primer"
     promoter        6077..6181
                     /gene="bla"
                     /label=AmpR promoter
     CDS             6182..7042
                     /codon_start=1
                     /gene="bla"
                     /product="beta-lactamase"
                     /label=AmpR
                     /note="confers resistance to ampicillin, carbenicillin, and
                     related antibiotics"
                     /translation="MSIQHFRVALIPFFAAFCLPVFAHPETLVKVKDAEDQLGARVGYI
                     ELDLNSGKILESFRPEERFPMMSTFKVLLCGAVLSRVDAGQEQLGRRIHYSQNDLVEYS
                     PVTEKHLTDGMTVRELCSAAITMSDNTAANLLLTTIGGPKELTAFLHNMGDHVTRLDRW
                     EPELNEAIPNDERDTTMPVAMATTLRKLLTGELLTLASRQQLIDWMEADKVAGPLLRSA
                     LPAGWFIADKSGAGERGSRGIIAALGPDGKPSRIVVIYTTGSQATMDERNRQIAEIGAS
                     LIKHW"
     primer_bind     complement(6400..6419)
                     /label=Amp-R
                     /note="Ampicillin resistance gene, reverse primer"
     rep_origin      7213..7801
                     /direction=RIGHT
                     /label=ori
                     /note="high-copy-number ColE1/pMB1/pBR322/pUC origin of
                     replication"
     primer_bind     7702..7721
                     /label=pBR322ori-F
                     /note="pBR322 origin, forward primer"
     primer_bind     7955..7972
                     /label=L4440
                     /note="L4440 vector, forward primer"
     primer_bind     8064..8083
                     /label=SV40pro-F
                     /note="SV40 promoter/origin, forward primer"
     protein_bind    8212..8233
                     /label=CAP binding site
                     /bound_moiety="E. coli catabolite activator protein"
                     /note="CAP binding activates transcription in the presence
                     of cAMP."
     promoter        8248..8278
                     /label=lac promoter
                     /note="promoter for the E. coli lac operon"
     protein_bind    8286..8302
                     /label=lac operator
                     /bound_moiety="lac repressor encoded by lacI"
                     /note="The lac repressor binds to the lac operator to
                     inhibit transcription in E. coli. This inhibition can be
                     relieved by adding lactose or
                     isopropyl-beta-D-thiogalactopyranoside (IPTG)."
     primer_bind     8291..8313
                     /label=M13/pUC Reverse
                     /note="In lacZ gene"
     primer_bind     8310..8326
                     /label=M13 rev
                     /note="common sequencing primer, one of multiple similar
                     variants"
     primer_bind     8310..8326
                     /label=M13 Reverse
                     /note="In lacZ gene. Also called M13-rev"
     primer_bind     8376..8395
                     /label=EBV-rev
                     /note="SV40 polyA terminator, reverse primer"
     LTR             8587..9220
                     /label=3' LTR
                     /note="3' long terminal repeat (LTR) from HIV-1"
     misc_feature    9267..9392
                     /label=HIV-1 Psi
                     /note="packaging signal of human immunodeficiency virus
                     type 1"
     misc_feature    9889..10122
                     /label=RRE
                     /note="The Rev response element (RRE) of HIV-1 allows for
                     Rev-dependent mRNA export from the nucleus to the
                     cytoplasm."
     CDS             10307..10351
                     /codon_start=1
                     /product="antigenic peptide corresponding to amino acids
                     655 to 669 of the HIV envelope protein gp41 (Lutje Hulsik
                     et al., 2013)"
                     /label=gp41 peptide
                     /note="recognized by the 2H10 single-chain llama nanobody"
                     /translation="KNEQELLELDKWASL"
     misc_feature    10644..10761
                     /label=cPPT/CTS
                     /note="central polypurine tract and central termination
                     sequence of HIV-1"
ORIGIN
        1 agtttggact agtcgtgagg ctccggtgcc cgtcagtggg cagagcgcac atcgcccaca
       61 gtccccgaga agttgggggg aggggtcggc aattgaaccg gtgcctagag aaggtggcgc
      121 ggggtaaact gggaaagtga tgtcgtgtac tggctccgcc tttttcccga gggtggggga
      181 gaaccgtata taagtgcagt agtcgccgtg aacgttcttt ttcgcaacgg gtttgccgcc
      241 agaacacagg taagtgccgt gtgtggttcc cgcgggcctg gcctctttac gggttatggc
      301 ccttgcgtgc cttgaattac ttccacctgg ctgcagtacg tgattcttga tcccgagctt
      361 cgggttggaa gtgggtggga gagttcgagg ccttgcgctt aaggagcccc ttcgcctcgt
      421 gcttgagttg aggcctggcc tgggcgctgg ggccgccgcg tgcgaatctg gtggcacctt
      481 cgcgcctgtc tcgctgcttt cgataagtct ctagccattt aaaatttttg atgacctgct
      541 gcgacgcttt ttttctggca agatagtctt gtaaatgcgg gccaagatct gcacactggt
      601 atttcggttt ttggggccgc gggcggcgac ggggcccgtg cgtcccagcg cacatgttcg
      661 gcgaggcggg gcctgcgagc gcggccaccg agaatcggac gggggtagtc tcaagctggc
      721 cggcctgctc tggtgcctgg cctcgcgccg ccgtgtatcg ccccgccctg ggcggcaagg
      781 ctggcccggt cggcaccagt tgcgtgagcg gaaagatggc cgcttcccgg ccctgctgca
      841 gggagctcaa aatggaggac gcggcgctcg ggagagcggg cgggtgagtc acccacacaa
      901 aggaaaaggg cctttccgtc ctcagccgtc gcttcatgtg actccacgga gtaccgggcg
      961 ccgtccaggc acctcgatta gttctcgagc ttttggagta cgtcgtcttt aggttggggg
     1021 gaggggtttt atgcgatgga gtttccccac actgagtggg tggagactga agttaggcca
     1081 gcttggcact tgatgtaatt ctccttggaa tttgcccttt ttgagtttgg atcttggttc
     1141 attctcaagc ctcagacagt ggttcaaagt ttttttcttc catttcaggt gtcgtgaagc
     1201 ggccctgcag atatcaacaa gtttgtacaa aaaagcaggc accatggcgg cgctgagcgg
     1261 tggcggtggt ggcggcgcgg agccgggcca ggctctgttc aacggggaca tggagcccga
     1321 ggccggcgcc ggcgccggcg ccgcggcctc ttcggctgcg gaccctgcca ttccggagga
     1381 ggtgtggaat atcaaacaaa tgattaagtt gacacaggaa catatagagg ccctattgga
     1441 caaatttggt ggggagcata atccaccatc aatatatctg gaggcctatg aagaatacac
     1501 cagcaagcta gatgcactcc aacaaagaga acaacagtta ttggaatctc tggggaacgg
     1561 aactgatttt tctgtttcta gctctgcatc aatggatacc gttacatctt cttcctcttc
     1621 tagcctttca gtgctacctt catctctttc agtttttcaa aatcccacag atgtggcacg
     1681 gagcaacccc aagtcaccac aaaaacctat cgttagagtc ttcctgccca acaaacagag
     1741 gacagtggta cctgcaaggt gtggagttac agtccgagac agtctaaaga aagcactgat
     1801 gatgagaggt ctaatcccag agtgctgtgc tgtttacaga attcaggatg gagagaagaa
     1861 accaattggt tgggacactg atatttcctg gcttactgga gaagaattgc atgtggaagt
     1921 gttggagaat gttccactta caacacacaa ctttgtacga aaaccgtttt tcaccttagc
     1981 attttgtgac ttttgtcgaa agctgctttt ccagggtttc cgctgtcaaa catgtggtta
     2041 taaatttcac cagcgttgta gtacagaagt tccactgatg tgtgttaatt atgaccaact
     2101 tgatttgctg tttgtctcca agttctttga acaccaccca ataccacagg aagaggcgtc
     2161 cttagcagag actgccctaa catctggatc atccccttcc gcacccgcct cggactctat
     2221 tgggccccaa attctcacca gtccgtctcc ttcaaaatcc attccaattc cacagccctt
     2281 ccgaccagca gatgaagatc atcgaaatca atttgggcaa cgagaccgat cctcatcagc
     2341 tcccaatgtg catataaaca caatagaacc tgtcaatatt gatgacttga ttagagacca
     2401 aggatttcgt ggtgatggag gatcaaccac aggtttgtct gctacccccc ctgcctcatt
     2461 acctggctca ctaactaacg tgaaagcctt acagaaatct ccaggacctc agcgagaaag
     2521 gaagtcatct tcatcctcag aagacaggaa tcgaatgaaa acacttggta gacgggactc
     2581 gagtgatgat tgggagattc ctgatgggca gattacagtg ggacaaagaa ttggatctgg
     2641 atcatttgga acagtctaca agggaaagtg gcatggtgat gtggcagtga aaatgttgaa
     2701 tgtgacagca cctacacctc agcagttaca agccttcaaa aatgaagtag gagtactcag
     2761 gaaaacacga catgtgaata tcctactctt catgggctat tccacaaagc cacaactggc
     2821 tattgttacc cagtggtgtg agggctccag cttgtatcac catctccata tcattgagac
     2881 caaatttgag atgatcaaac ttatagatat tgcacgacag actgcacagg gcatggatta
     2941 cttacacgcc aagtcaatca tccacagaga cctcaagagt aataatatat ttcttcatga
     3001 agacctcaca gtaaaaatag gtgattttgg tctagctaca gtgaaatctc gatggagtgg
     3061 gtcccatcag tttgaacagt tgtctggatc cattttgtgg atggcaccag aagtcatcag
     3121 aatgcaagat aaaaatccat acagctttca gtcagatgta tatgcatttg gaattgttct
     3181 gtatgaattg atgactggac agttacctta ttcaaacatc aacaacaggg accagataat
     3241 ttttatggtg ggacgaggat acctgtctcc agatctcagt aaggtacgga gtaactgtcc
     3301 aaaagccatg aagagattaa tggcagagtg cctcaaaaag aaaagagatg agagaccact
     3361 ctttccccaa attctcgcct ctattgagct gctggcccgc tcattgccaa aaattcaccg
     3421 cagtgcatca gaaccctcct tgaatcgggc tggtttccaa acagaggatt ttagtctata
     3481 tgcttgtgct tctccaaaaa cacccatcca ggcaggggga tatggtgcgt ttcctgtcca
     3541 ctagaaccca gctttcttgt acaaagtggt gatatccaat taaccctcac taaaggttta
     3601 agtgagttat agaagtagta ccctatagtg agtcgtatta ccacccaact tttctataca
     3661 aagtggttga tatccagcac agtggcggcc gctcgagtct agagggcccg cggttcgaag
     3721 gtaagcctat ccctaaccct ctcctcggtc tcgattctac gcgtaccggt tagtaatgag
     3781 atccctcccc cccccctaac gttactggcc gaagccgctt ggaataaggc cggtgtgcgt
     3841 ttgtctatat gttattttcc accatattgc cgtcttttgg caatgtgagg gcccggaaac
     3901 ctggccctgt cttcttgacg agcattccta ggggtctttc ccctctcgcc aaaggaatgc
     3961 aaggtctgtt gaatgtcgtg aaggaagcag ttcctctgga agcttcttga agacaaacaa
     4021 cgtctgtagc gaccctttgc aggcagcgga accccccacc tggcgacagg tgcctctgcg
     4081 gccaaaagcc acgtgtataa gatacacctg caaaggcggc acaaccccag tgccacgttg
     4141 tgagttggat agttgtggaa agagtcaaat ggctctcctc aagcgtattc aacaaggggc
     4201 tgaaggatgc ccagaaggta ccccattgta tgggatctga tctggggcct cggtgcacat
     4261 gctttacatg tgtttagtcg aggttaaaaa aacgtctagg ccccccgaac cacggggacg
     4321 tggttttcct ttgaaaaaca cgatgataat atggccacac atatgaccga gtacaagccc
     4381 acggtgcgcc tcgccacccg cgacgacgtc cccagggccg tacgcaccct cgccgccgcg
     4441 ttcgccgact accccgccac gcgccacacc gtcgatccgg accgccacat cgagcgggtc
     4501 accgagctgc aagaactctt cctcacgcgc gtcgggctcg acatcggcaa ggtgtgggtc
     4561 gcggacgacg gcgccgcggt ggcggtctgg accacgccgg agagcgtcga agcgggggcg
     4621 gtgttcgccg agatcggccc gcgcatggcc gagttgagcg gttcccggct ggccgcgcag
     4681 caacagatgg aaggcctcct ggcgccgcac cggcccaagg agcccgcgtg gttcctggcc
     4741 accgtcggcg tctcgcccga ccaccagggc aagggtctgg gcagcgccgt cgtgctcccc
     4801 ggagtggagg cggccgagcg cgccggggtg cccgccttcc tggagacctc cgcgccccgc
     4861 aacctcccct tctacgagcg gctcggcttc accgtcaccg ccgacgtcga ggtgcccgaa
     4921 ggaccgcgca cctggtgcat gacccgcaag cccggtgcct aaatcgatag atcctaatca
     4981 acctctggat tacaaaattt gtgaaagatt gactggtatt cttaactatg ttgctccttt
     5041 tacgctatgt ggatacgctg ctttaatgcc tttgtatcat gctattgctt cccgtatggc
     5101 tttcattttc tcctccttgt ataaatcctg gttgctgtct ctttatgagg agttgtggcc
     5161 cgttgtcagg caacgtggcg tggtgtgcac tgtgtttgct gacgcaaccc ccactggttg
     5221 gggcattgcc accacctgtc agctcctttc cgggactttc gctttccccc tccctattgc
     5281 cacggcggaa ctcatcgccg cctgccttgc ccgctgctgg acaggggctc ggctgttggg
     5341 cactgacaat tccgtggtgt tgtcggggaa atcatcgtcc tttccttggc tgctcgcctg
     5401 tgttgccacc tggattctgc gcgggacgtc cttctgctac gtcccttcgg ccctcaatcc
     5461 agcggacctt ccttcccgcg gcctgctgcc ggctctgcgg cctcttccgc gtcttcgcct
     5521 tcgccctcag acgagtcgga tctccctttg ggccgcctcc ccgcctgaga tcctttaaga
     5581 ccaatgactt acaaggcagc tgtagatctt agccactttt taaaagaaaa ggggggactg
     5641 gaagggctaa ttcactccca acgaagacaa gatctgcttt ttgcttgtac tgggtctctc
     5701 tggttagacc agatctgagc ctgggagctc tctggctaac tagggaaccc actgcttaag
     5761 cctcaataaa gcttgccttg agtgcttcaa gtagtgtgtg cccgtctgtt gtgtgactct
     5821 ggtaactaga gatccctcag acccttttag tcagtgtgga aaatctctag cagtagtagt
     5881 tcatgtcatc ttattattca gtatttataa cttgcaaaga aatgaatatc agagagtgag
     5941 aggcccgggt taattaagga aagggctaga tcattcttga agacgaaagg gcctcgtgat
     6001 acgcctattt ttataggtta atgtcatgat aataatggtt tcttagacgt caggtggcac
     6061 ttttcgggga aatgtgcgcg gaacccctat ttgtttattt ttctaaatac attcaaatat
     6121 gtatccgctc atgagacaat aaccctgata aatgcttcaa taatattgaa aaaggaagag
     6181 tatgagtatt caacatttcc gtgtcgccct tattcccttt tttgcggcat tttgccttcc
     6241 tgtttttgct cacccagaaa cgctggtgaa agtaaaagat gctgaagatc agttgggtgc
     6301 acgagtgggt tacatcgaac tggatctcaa cagcggtaag atccttgaga gttttcgccc
     6361 cgaagaacgt tttccaatga tgagcacttt taaagttctg ctatgtggcg cggtattatc
     6421 ccgtgttgac gccgggcaag agcaactcgg tcgccgcata cactattctc agaatgactt
     6481 ggttgagtac tcaccagtca cagaaaagca tcttacggat ggcatgacag taagagaatt
     6541 atgcagtgct gccataacca tgagtgataa cactgcggcc aacttacttc tgacaacgat
     6601 cggaggaccg aaggagctaa ccgctttttt gcacaacatg ggggatcatg taactcgcct
     6661 tgatcgttgg gaaccggagc tgaatgaagc cataccaaac gacgagcgtg acaccacgat
     6721 gcctgtagca atggcaacaa cgttgcgcaa actattaact ggcgaactac ttactctagc
     6781 ttcccggcaa caattaatag actggatgga ggcggataaa gttgcaggac cacttctgcg
     6841 ctcggccctt ccggctggct ggtttattgc tgataaatct ggagccggtg agcgtgggtc
     6901 tcgcggtatc attgcagcac tggggccaga tggtaagccc tcccgtatcg tagttatcta
     6961 cacgacgggg agtcaggcaa ctatggatga acgaaataga cagatcgctg agataggtgc
     7021 ctcactgatt aagcattggt aactgtcaga ccaagtttac tcatatatac tttagattga
     7081 tttaaaactt catttttaat ttaaaaggat ctaggtgaag atcctttttg ataatctcat
     7141 gaccaaaatc ccttaacgtg agttttcgtt ccactgagcg tcagaccccg tagaaaagat
     7201 caaaggatct tcttgagatc ctttttttct gcgcgtaatc tgctgcttgc aaacaaaaaa
     7261 accaccgcta ccagcggtgg tttgtttgcc ggatcaagag ctaccaactc tttttccgaa
     7321 ggtaactggc ttcagcagag cgcagatacc aaatactgtt cttctagtgt agccgtagtt
     7381 aggccaccac ttcaagaact ctgtagcacc gcctacatac ctcgctctgc taatcctgtt
     7441 accagtggct gctgccagtg gcgataagtc gtgtcttacc gggttggact caagacgata
     7501 gttaccggat aaggcgcagc ggtcgggctg aacggggggt tcgtgcacac agcccagctt
     7561 ggagcgaacg acctacaccg aactgagata cctacagcgt gagctatgag aaagcgccac
     7621 gcttcccgaa gggagaaagg cggacaggta tccggtaagc ggcagggtcg gaacaggaga
     7681 gcgcacgagg gagcttccag ggggaaacgc ctggtatctt tatagtcctg tcgggtttcg
     7741 ccacctctga cttgagcgtc gatttttgtg atgctcgtca ggggggcgga gcctatggaa
     7801 aaacgccagc aacgcggcct ttttacggtt cctggccttt tgctggcctt ttgctcacat
     7861 gttctttcct gcgttatccc ctgattctgt ggataaccgt attaccgcct ttgagtgagc
     7921 tgataccgct cgccgcagcc gaacgaccga gcgcagcgag tcagtgagcg aggaagcgga
     7981 agagcgccca atacgcaaac cgcctctccc cgcgcgttgg ccgattcatt aatgcagcaa
     8041 gctcatggct gactaatttt ttttatttat gcagaggccg aggccgcctc ggcctctgag
     8101 ctattccaga agtagtgagg aggctttttt ggaggcctag gcttttgcaa aaagctcccc
     8161 gtggcacgac aggtttcccg actggaaagc gggcagtgag cgcaacgcaa ttaatgtgag
     8221 ttagctcact cattaggcac cccaggcttt acactttatg cttccggctc gtatgttgtg
     8281 tggaattgtg agcggataac aatttcacac aggaaacagc tatgacatga ttacgaattt
     8341 cacaaataaa gcattttttt cactgcattc tagttgtggt ttgtccaaac tcatcaatgt
     8401 atcttatcat gtctggatca actggataac tcaagctaac caaaatcatc ccaaacttcc
     8461 caccccatac cctattacca ctgccaatta cctgtggttt catttactct aaacctgtga
     8521 ttcctctgaa ttattttcat tttaaagaaa ttgtatttgt taaatatgta ctacaaactt
     8581 agtagttgga agggctaatt cactcccaaa gaagacaaga tatccttgat ctgtggatct
     8641 accacacaca aggctacttc cctgattagc agaactacac accagggcca ggggtcagat
     8701 atccactgac ctttggatgg tgctacaagc tagtaccagt tgagccagat aaggtagaag
     8761 aggccaataa aggagagaac accagcttgt tacaccctgt gagcctgcat gggatggatg
     8821 acccggagag agaagtgtta gagtggaggt ttgacagccg cctagcattt catcacgtgg
     8881 cccgagagct gcatccggag tacttcaaga actgctgata tcgagcttgc tacaagggac
     8941 tttccgctgg ggactttcca gggaggcgtg gcctgggcgg gactggggag tggcgagccc
     9001 tcagatcctg catataagca gctgcttttt gcctgtactg ggtctctctg gttagaccag
     9061 atctgagcct gggagctctc tggctaacta gggaacccac tgcttaagcc tcaataaagc
     9121 ttgccttgag tgcttcaagt agtgtgtgcc cgtctgttgt gtgactctgg taactagaga
     9181 tccctcagac ccttttagtc agtgtggaaa atctctagca gtggcgcccg aacagggact
     9241 tgaaagcgaa agggaaacca gaggagctct ctcgacgcag gactcggctt gctgaagcgc
     9301 gcacggcaag aggcgagggg cggcgactgg tgagtacgcc aaaaattttg actagcggag
     9361 gctagaagga gagagatggg tgcgagagcg tcagtattaa gcgggggaga attagatcgc
     9421 gatgggaaaa aattcggtta aggccagggg gaaagaaaaa atataaatta aaacatatag
     9481 tatgggcaag cagggagcta gaacgattcg cagttaatcc tggcctgtta gaaacatcag
     9541 aaggctgtag acaaatactg ggacagctac aaccatccct tcagacagga tcagaagaac
     9601 ttagatcatt atataataca gtagcaaccc tctattgtgt gcatcaaagg atagagataa
     9661 aagacaccaa ggaagcttta gacaagatag aggaagagca aaacaaaagt aagaccaccg
     9721 cacagcaagc ggccggccgc tgatcttcag acctggagga ggagatatga gggacaattg
     9781 gagaagtgaa ttatataaat ataaagtagt aaaaattgaa ccattaggag tagcacccac
     9841 caaggcaaag agaagagtgg tgcagagaga aaaaagagca gtgggaatag gagctttgtt
     9901 ccttgggttc ttgggagcag caggaagcac tatgggcgca gcgtcaatga cgctgacggt
     9961 acaggccaga caattattgt ctggtatagt gcagcagcag aacaatttgc tgagggctat
    10021 tgaggcgcaa cagcatctgt tgcaactcac agtctggggc atcaagcagc tccaggcaag
    10081 aatcctggct gtggaaagat acctaaagga tcaacagctc ctggggattt ggggttgctc
    10141 tggaaaactc atttgcacca ctgctgtgcc ttggaatgct agttggagta ataaatctct
    10201 ggaacagatt tggaatcaca cgacctggat ggagtgggac agagaaatta acaattacac
    10261 aagcttaata cactccttaa ttgaagaatc gcaaaaccag caagaaaaga atgaacaaga
    10321 attattggaa ttagataaat gggcaagttt gtggaattgg tttaacataa caaattggct
    10381 gtggtatata aaattattca taatgatagt aggaggcttg gtaggtttaa gaatagtttt
    10441 tgctgtactt tctatagtga atagagttag gcagggatat tcaccattat cgtttcagac
    10501 ccacctccca accccgaggg gacccgacag gcccgaagga atagaagaag aaggtggaga
    10561 gagagacaga gacagatcca ttcgattagt gaacggatct cgacggtatc gccgaattca
    10621 caaatggcag tattcatcca caattttaaa agaaaagggg ggattggggg gtacagtgca
    10681 ggggaaagaa tagtagacat aatagcaaca gacatacaaa ctaaagaatt acaaaaacaa
    10741 attacaaaaa ttcaaaattt tcgggtttat tacagggaca gcagagatcc
//
