>Addgene plasmid #116197 | pHAGE-BRAF-T241P | depositor partial sequence | sequence record 219070 | insert
ATGGCGGCGCTGAGCGGTGGCGGTGGTGGCGGCGCGGAGCCGGGCCAGGCTCTGTTCAACGGGGACATGG
AGCCCGAGGCCGGCGCCGGCGCCGGCGCCGCGGCCTCTTCGGCTGCGGACCCTGCCATTCCGGAGGAGGT
GTGGAATATCAAACAAATGATTAAGTTGACACAGGAACATATAGAGGCCCTATTGGACAAATTTGGTGGG
GAGCATAATCCACCATCAATATATCTGGAGGCCTATGAAGAATACACCAGCAAGCTAGATGCACTCCAAC
AAAGAGAACAACAGTTATTGGAATCTCTGGGGAACGGAACTGATTTTTCTGTTTCTAGCTCTGCATCAAT
GGATACCGTTACATCTTCTTCCTCTTCTAGCCTTTCAGTGCTACCTTCATCTCTTTCAGTTTTTCAAAAT
CCCACAGATGTGGCACGGAGCAACCCCAAGTCACCACAAAAACCTATCGTTAGAGTCTTCCTGCCCAACA
AACAGAGGACAGTGGTACCTGCAAGGTGTGGAGTTACAGTCCGAGACAGTCTAAAGAAAGCACTGATGAT
GAGAGGTCTAATCCCAGAGTGCTGTGCTGTTTACAGAATTCAGGATGGAGAGAAGAAACCAATTGGTTGG
GACACTGATATTTCCTGGCTTACTGGAGAAGAATTGCATGTGGAAGTGTTGGAGAATGTTCCACTTACAA
CACACAACTTTGTACGAAAACCGTTTTTCACCTTAGCATTTTGTGACTTTTGTCGAAAGCTGCTTTTCCA
GGGTTTCCGCTGTCAAACATGTGGTTATAAATTTCACCAGCGTTGTAGTACAGAAGTTCCACTGATGTGT
GTTAATTATGACCAACTTGATTTGCTGTTTGTCTCCAAGTTCTTTGAACACCACCCAATACCACAGGAAG
AGGCGTCCTTAGCAGAGACTGCCCTAACATCTGGATCATCCCCTTCCGCACCCGCCTCGGACTCTATTGG
GCCCCAAATTCTCACCAGTCCGTCTCCTTCAAAATCCATTCCAATTCCACAGCCCTTCCGACCAGCAGAT
GAAGATCATCGAAATCAATTTGGGCAACGAGACCGATCCTCATCAGCTCCCAATGTGCATATAAACACAA
TAGAACCTGTCAATATTGATGACTTGATTAGAGACCAAGGATTTCGTGGTGATGGAGGATCAACCACAGG
TTTGTCTGCTACCCCCCCTGCCTCATTACCTGGCTCACTAACTAACGTGAAAGCCTTACAGAAATCTCCA
GGACCTCAGCGAGAAAGGAAGTCATCTTCATCCTCAGAAGACAGGAATCGAATGAAAACACTTGGTAGAC
GGGACTCGAGTGATGATTGGGAGATTCCTGATGGGCAGATTACAGTGGGACAAAGAATTGGATCTGGATC
ATTTGGAACAGTCTACAAGGGAAAGTGGCATGGTGATGTGGCAGTGAAAATGTTGAATGTGACAGCACCT
ACACCTCAGCAGTTACAAGCCTTCAAAAATGAAGTAGGAGTACTCAGGAAAACACGACATGTGAATATCC
TACTCTTCATGGGCTATTCCACAAAGCCACAACTGGCTATTGTTACCCAGTGGTGTGAGGGCTCCAGCTT
GTATCACCATCTCCATATCATTGAGACCAAATTTGAGATGATCAAACTTATAGATATTGCACGACAGACT
GCACAGGGCATGGATTACTTACACGCCAAGTCAATCATCCACAGAGACCTCAAGAGTAATAATATATTTC
TTCATGAAGACCTCACAGTAAAAATAGGTGATTTTGGTCTAGCTACAGTGAAATCTCGATGGAGTGGGTC
CCATCAGTTTGAACAGTTGTCTGGATCCATTTTGTGGATGGCACCAGAAGTCATCAGAATGCAAGATAAA
AATCCATACAGCTTTCAGTCAGATGTATATGCATTTGGAATTGTTCTGTATGAATTGATGACTGGACAGT
TACCTTATTCAAACATCAACAACAGGGACCAGATAATTTTTATGGTGGGACGAGGATACCTGTCTCCAGA
TCTCAGTAAGGTACGGAGTAACTGTCCAAAAGCCATGAAGAGATTAATGGCAGAGTGCCTCAAAAAGAAA
AGAGATGAGAGACCACTCTTTCCCCAAATTCTCGCCTCTATTGAGCTGCTGGCCCGCTCATTGCCAAAAA
TTCACCGCAGTGCATCAGAACCCTCCTTGAATCGGGCTGGTTTCCAAACAGAGGATTTTAGTCTATATGC
TTGTGCTTCTCCAAAAACACCCATCCAGGCAGGGGGATATGGTGCGTTTCCTGTCCACTAG
